Addgene plasmid #242092: PpPchE
Purpose: Nonribosomal peptide synthetase from Pseudomonas protegens for the production of enantiopyochelin
Depositing lab: Audrey Lamb. Depositing organization: University of Texas at San Antonio. Publication: Stuffed Epimerase Domains of Pyochelin Biosynthesis are Defunct Methyltransferases. Ronnebaum TA, Meneely KM, Horsman GP, Prisinzano TE, Lamb AL. Biochemistry. 2025 Sep 16;64(18):3919-3934. doi: 10.1021/acs.biochem.5c00172. Epub 2025 Aug 26. PubMed 40857142.
Backbone
  Vector backbone: pET28b
  Vector type: Bacterial Expression
Growth in bacteria
  Bacterial resistance: Kanamycin, 50 μg/mL
  Growth temperature: 37°C
  Growth strain: DH5alpha
  Copy number: High Copy
Gene/Insert
  Gene/Insert name: PpPchE
  Species: Pseudomonas protegens
  Insert size (bp): 3468
  GenBank ID: WP_015635961.1
  Tag / fusion protein: 6xHis (N terminal on backbone)
  Cloning method: Gene Synthesis
Terms and licenses: Academic/Nonprofit Terms; Industry Terms: Not Available to Industry
How to cite: PpPchE was a gift from Audrey Lamb (Addgene plasmid # 242092 ; http://n2t.net/addgene:242092 ; RRID:Addgene_242092)
