[The description below was written by a language model from this plasmid's Addgene catalogue record and pLannotate feature annotations shown in this document.]
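Description:
PpPchE is a bacterial expression plasmid built on the pET28b backbone, carrying a synthesized 3,468 bp gene for PchE from Pseudomonas protegens. PchE is a nonribosomal peptide synthetase involved in producing the siderophore enantiopyochelin. The sequenced plasmid is 8,760 nt. It replicates in E. coli from a ColE1/pMB1-type origin accompanied by the rop gene and the pBR322 bom region, and it is selected with kanamycin through the aph(3')-Ia aminoglycoside phosphotransferase gene. An f1 origin is also present. The short TcR, AmpR promoter and YPB1 annotations appear to be backbone remnants picked up by automated annotation rather than functional markers.

The insert itself is not annotated in the feature table. It evidently occupies the unannotated stretch of roughly 3.5 kb on the reverse strand between the thrombin site and the downstream His-tag fragment. Expression is driven by a T7 promoter fused to a lac operator, followed by the phage T7 gene 10 ribosome binding site, and it ends at the T7 terminator. A plasmid-borne lacI gene supplies repressor. Transcription therefore requires a host providing T7 RNA polymerase and is induced with IPTG. The protein is made with an N-terminal 6xHis tag from the backbone, which pLannotate mislabels as a capTEV fragment. A thrombin cleavage site follows the tag, allowing it to be removed after metal-affinity purification. A second His-tag fragment lies downstream of the insert, as is standard in pET28, but the record lists only the N-terminal tag.

The construct is suited to overproducing and purifying recombinant PpPchE for biochemical and structural work. The associated study examined the epimerase domains embedded in pyochelin biosynthetic enzymes.
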