Features (pLannotate 1.2.2; 20 found; start..end, strand, type, name):
     26..73      -  terminator     T7 terminator: transcription terminator for bacteriophage T7 RNA polymerase
     81..130     -  CDS            SET1 (fragment): solubility-enhancement tag derived from T7 phage gene 10B
    140..157     -  CDS            9xHis (fragment): 9xHis affinity tag
   3638..3655    -  CDS            thrombin site: thrombin recognition and cleavage site
   3666..3682    -  CDS            capTEV™ (fragment): composite tag for in vivo biotinylation, TEV protease cleavage, and 6xHis tagging
   3701..3723    -  RBS            RBS: efficient ribosome binding site from bacteriophage T7 gene 10 (Olins and Rangwala, 1989)
   3738..3762    -  protein_bind   lac operator: The lac repressor binds to the lac operator to inhibit transcription in E. coli. This inhibition can be relieved by adding lactose or isopropyl-β-D-thiogalactopyranoside (IPTG). lac repressor encoded by lacI
   3763..3781    -  promoter       T7 promoter: promoter for bacteriophage T7 RNA polymerase
   3803..4082    +  CDS            TcR (fragment): tetracycline efflux protein; tet; confers resistance to tetracycline
   4090..4167    +  promoter       lacI promoter: lacI
   4168..5250    +  CDS            lacI: lac repressor; lacI; The lac repressor binds to the lac operator to inhibit transcription in E. coli. This inhibition can be relieved by adding lactose or isopropyl-β-D-thiogalactopyranoside (IPTG).
   5263..5284    +  protein_bind   CAP binding site: CAP binding activates transcription in the presence of cAMP. E. coli catabolite activator protein
   5299..5590    +  CDS            TcR (fragment): tetracycline efflux protein; tet; confers resistance to tetracycline
   5662..6042    -  CDS            YPB1_ECOLX: Protein predicted: Swiss-Prot protein existence level 4. From Escherichia coli.
   6059..6250    +  CDS            rop: Rop protein, which maintains plasmids at low copy number; rop
   6352..6491    +  misc_feature   bom: basis of mobility region from pBR322
   6677..7265    -  rep_origin     ori: high-copy-number ColE1/pMB1/pBR322/pUC origin of replication
   7387..8202    +  CDS            KanR: aminoglycoside phosphotransferase; aph(3')-Ia; confers resistance to kanamycin in bacteria or G418 (Geneticin®) in eukaryotes
   8211..8268    -  promoter       AmpR promoter (fragment): bla
   8321..8749    -  rep_origin     f1 ori (sequence partly withheld): f1 bacteriophage origin of replication; arrow indicates direction of (+) strand synthesis
>Addgene plasmid #242092 | PpPchE | addgene full sequence | sequence record 486686 | Addgene NGS Result
ATCCGGATATAGTTCCTCCTTTCAGCAAAAAACCCCTCAAGACCCGTTTAGAGGCCCCAAGGGGTTATGC
TAGTTATTGCTCAGCGGTGGCAGCAGCCAACTCAGCTTCCTTTCGGGCTTTGTTAGCAGCCGGATCTCAG
TGGTGGTGGTGGTGGTGCTCGAGTTACAGCACGCCTTCAACCATCGCGTTCTGGTTCACCGGACGTTGCT
CACGACGGCTCGCCAGCAGTTGACCCTGCAGCGCAACGGTCGCCGCGTTAAAGAAGTCTTTCAGGCTCAG
TTCCAGTTGAAACTGACGCGCAATACGCTCAATCAGACGCGCCGCCAGCAGGCTGTTACCGCCCAGCGCA
AAGAAGCCCTGGTGACGACCCACTTGCGGAACTTCCAGCAGCTCCTGCCACAGCGCCGCCACCGCTTCCT
CCCATTCACCTTGCGGCGGCTCCGCGCTTTGCGGTTGAATACCACGACGTTGCTCCTGCAGCAGCCACAG
CAGCGCCGCACGATCAACCTTGCCGTTGGTGCTCAGCGGCAGTTCCGGCAGGCTCAGCCACAGATCCGGC
AGCATGTGCTCCGGCAGCCACTGGCCCAGCCATTGACGCAGCGCCTGCGGTTCCGGCAGCGGCTCACGCG
CCAGCAGCACCGCCGCCAGCTGCGCCTCGCTACCCGGCAGAACCAGGCTCAGCGCACGATCAATCGCCGG
GTGACGCTCCAGCGCCACGTCAATTTCCGCCAGCTCGATACGAAAGCCACGCACTTTAACCTGGTGATCC
AGACGACCCAGGAATTCCAGGCTCGCATCCGCCCAATAACGGCCCTGGTCACCGGTACGGTACCAACGAC
GACCTTCGTGCTCAACGAAACGTTGCGCGCTCAGGGTCGGCAGGCCACGATAACCCGCCGCCACGCCCGC
ACCGCCGATCCACAGCTCGCCCGGAACCCAATCCGGGCAGTCACGACCCTGGCTATCAACCACACGAAAG
CATTGGTTGTCCAGCGGACGGCCATACGGAATGCTACGCCAGTGACCCGGCACTTGCGCAACGTCCTGGT
AGTTGCTCCAGATCGCCGCTTCGGTCGCACCGCCCAGCGCCACAAACGGAACACGCAGACCCGCCGCACG
CTCCAGACGACGCGGCAGATCCAGACCAACCCAGTCACCGCTAACCATCGCCAGACGCAGCGCACCCAGA
CCGCCATCATCACGAACCTGCAGGGTCAGCATATCCAGCAGCGCCGGAACGCTGTTCCACACGCTAACAC
GTTGTTCACGAATCAGACGCAGCCATTCACGCGGCTCTTTACGCAGACCATCCGCCGGCAGCACCAGCGC
ACCGCCAACGCTCAGCAGACCGAACAGGTCATACACGCTCAGATCGAAGTCCAGCGCGCTCACACCCAGA
ACACGGTCTTCCGCGCTAACTTGGTAACGACGGTTAATCGCGGTGATGGTGTTCATCGCCGCTTGGTGGC
TCAGTTCCACGCCCTTCGGTTCACCGGTGGTACCGCTGGTGAAGATAACATACGCCAGCGCGTCCGCCGC
CATCTCCAGCGGCTGACCCAGCGCCGGCGCAACCAGCGCTTGCGCCAGGGTAACCACACGCAGTTCCGCC
AGCCAAATACCGCCCTCACGGTGCGCCTGATCGGTGATAACCACACGCGCGCCCGCACGCTGATAAATCA
TGTCACGACGCGCCGGCGGTTGCTCAATACCCACCGGCACGTACACCGCACCCGCCGCCAGGGTACCCAG
CACCGCAACCACCTGATCACGACCCTTCGGCAGGGTAATCGCCACCGCATCACCCGGTTGAACGCCCCAT
TCACCCAGCGCACCCGCCAGCTGCAGCGCCTGACGCGCCAGCTCCGCATAGCTCAGGCTACCTTGTTCGC
AGATCAGCGCAACCGCCTCCGGGTTCAGACGCGCTTGTTGAAAGAAACCTTGGTGCAGCAGCTGCGCCGG
GGTCGCACGCGCGGTCGCGTTCACCTGTTGACGACGCTGTTGCTGCGCCGCCGGCAGCGGCAGCGGCGCC
ACTTGCTGCCAGTCGTTCGCGCACAGCCACAGCAGCAGCGCACGATACGCATCAAACATTTCGTCCAGCA
GGCCCTCCGGGAACAGCGCATCCACCGCATCCCAGTTCAGCAGCAGACCATCCGCCAGCGGGTAGCTCTG
GTGGTCCAGCCAAACTTGCGGGGTCTGGCTCAGCGCCCAACCCAGTTCGCCCAGCTGCTCACGGCAGGTC
GCATCAACAAACGCCGGACCCAGGTTGCACGCGAAAACCACCGGCGCACCTTGACCGCCACCCTGACGCA
GACGCGCACGTTCACGCAGCACCTCAACACCCGGCCACGCGCTATGCGCAATATCACGATGCAGTTGCGC
CTGCAGCGCCAGCGCCTGTTGGCTAAAGTGCGCCGGTTGACGCTGATCCACTTCCAGCAGAACCAGGTTG
CTGAAGTCCGCCAGCAGGTGCGGCACGCACGGGTGCAGTTCCTGACGGTTAAACAGCGGAACGTTCAGCA
GGAAGTGCTGGCTCGCGCTCCAACGACCCAGCACTTGCGCATACGCGCACGCCAGAACGCTCGCCAGGGT
CAGACCATGTTGACGCGCACGTTGTTCCAGCGCTTGCAGCTGACCCTGGTCCAGACGCATCGCCAGACGA
CGAAAACGCGCGGTACCCGCGTTTTGCGGTTCCTGCGCCAGCGGCAGCTGCGGACCATCCGGCAGTTCCT
CCAGACGCTCCAGCCAATAGTCACGCGCCGCCGCCAGCAGCGGCGCACGCGCCGCTTGTTCCGCACGCAG
GTAATCCGCAAAGTTCCAGTCCAGCGCCGGCAGGCTGTGCTCTTGACCCGCATGAATCAGCGCCAGGTCA
CGCAGCAGAATACCGATGCTCAGCACATCCGCAACCAGCAGGTCGATGTTCAGGTGCAGACGGCTACGGC
CCTCCGGCAGCAGGCTCAGTTGCACATCAAAAACTTGACCACGGCTAACTTCCAGGCAACGGTGGCTCAG
GTTCTCACGAATCTGTTCCAGCGCCTCCGCCGCACCAACGCAGCTCGCTTGACGCAGGTCATGAACGGTC
AGACCCGGCCACGGGCTCTGCGGCAGAATACGTTGGCAGGTATCGCTGATGAAGCACGCACGCAGCATCG
GGTGACGCTGGCACAGACGACGCAGCGCTTGTTCCAGACGCTGCGGCTCCAGACCATGACCATCCAGCTC
CTGATACAGGTGGCAACCCACGCCACCCAGCGGCATACCCGGATCACGACCAAACCAGTACGCTTGCTGC
AGCGGGGTCAGCGCAAAGTCGCTGTTCGCCGGCGCGCTCGCAACCGCTTGCAGACGCGGCGCCGCCAGGC
CACGACGCGCCTCAATCAGCGCCCACCACGCATCCAGGGTCGGTTGCTGGATCAGTTCCGCGAAGCTCAG
CGCCACACCCTCCGCCGCCAGCAGCGCCGGCAGACGCATAATGCTAACGCTATCCAGGCCCTGTTCGATC
AGGCTCGCTTGCGGTTCCAGGTCCTCCGCGCTGTAACCCAGCAGACGCGCAATACCCTCGCACAGACCCT
GCGGGCTGTGGCTCAGACCCGCATCCGCCGGGTGCGCACGCGCCAGCGCCGGGTTGTCGGTCATATGGCT
GCCGCGCGGCACCAGGCCGCTGCTGTGATGATGATGATGATGGCTGCTGCCCATGGTATATCTCCTTCTT
AAAGTTAAACAAAATTATTTCTAGAGGGGAATTGTTATCCGCTCACAATTCCCCTATAGTGAGTCGTATT
AATTTCGCGGGATCGAGATCTCGATCCTCTACGCCGGACGCATCGTGGCCGGCATCACCGGCGCCACAGG
TGCGGTTGCTGGCGCCTATATCGCCGACATCACCGATGGGGAAGATCGGGCTCGCCACTTCGGGCTCATG
AGCGCTTGTTTCGGCGTGGGTATGGTGGCAGGCCCCGTGGCCGGGGGACTGTTGGGCGCCATCTCCTTGC
ATGCACCATTCCTTGCGGCGGCGGTGCTCAACGGCCTCAACCTACTACTGGGCTGCTTCCTAATGCAGGA
GTCGCATAAGGGAGAGCGTCGAGATCCCGGACACCATCGAATGGCGCAAAACCTTTCGCGGTATGGCATG
ATAGCGCCCGGAAGAGAGTCAATTCAGGGTGGTGAATGTGAAACCAGTAACGTTATACGATGTCGCAGAG
TATGCCGGTGTCTCTTATCAGACCGTTTCCCGCGTGGTGAACCAGGCCAGCCACGTTTCTGCGAAAACGC
GGGAAAAAGTGGAAGCGGCGATGGCGGAGCTGAATTACATTCCCAACCGCGTGGCACAACAACTGGCGGG
CAAACAGTCGTTGCTGATTGGCGTTGCCACCTCCAGTCTGGCCCTGCACGCGCCGTCGCAAATTGTCGCG
GCGATTAAATCTCGCGCCGATCAACTGGGTGCCAGCGTGGTGGTGTCGATGGTAGAACGAAGCGGCGTCG
AAGCCTGTAAAGCGGCGGTGCACAATCTTCTCGCGCAACGCGTCAGTGGGCTGATCATTAACTATCCGCT
GGATGACCAGGATGCCATTGCTGTGGAAGCTGCCTGCACTAATGTTCCGGCGTTATTTCTTGATGTCTCT
GACCAGACACCCATCAACAGTATTATTTTCTCCCATGAAGACGGTACGCGACTGGGCGTGGAGCATCTGG
TCGCATTGGGTCACCAGCAAATCGCGCTGTTAGCGGGCCCATTAAGTTCTGTCTCGGCGCGTCTGCGTCT
GGCTGGCTGGCATAAATATCTCACTCGCAATCAAATTCAGCCGATAGCGGAACGGGAAGGCGACTGGAGT
GCCATGTCCGGTTTTCAACAAACCATGCAAATGCTGAATGAGGGCATCGTTCCCACTGCGATGCTGGTTG
CCAACGATCAGATGGCGCTGGGCGCAATGCGCGCCATTACCGAGTCCGGGCTGCGCGTTGGTGCGGATAT
CTCGGTAGTGGGATACGACGATACCGAAGACAGCTCATGTTATATCCCGCCGTTAACCACCATCAAACAG
GATTTTCGCCTGCTGGGGCAAACCAGCGTGGACCGCTTGCTGCAACTCTCTCAGGGCCAGGCGGTGAAGG
GCAATCAGCTGTTGCCCGTCTCACTGGTGAAAAGAAAAACCACCCTGGCGCCCAATACGCAAACCGCCTC
TCCCCGCGCGTTGGCCGATTCATTAATGCAGCTGGCACGACAGGTTTCCCGACTGGAAAGCGGGCAGTGA
GCGCAACGCAATTAATGTAAGTTAGCTCACTCATTAGGCACCGGGATCTCGACCGATGCCCTTGAGAGCC
TTCAACCCAGTCAGCTCCTTCCGGTGGGCGCGGGGCATGACTATCGTCGCCGCACTTATGACTGTCTTCT
TTATCATGCAACTCGTAGGACAGGTGCCGGCAGCGCTCTGGGTCATTTTCGGCGAGGACCGCTTTCGCTG
GAGCGCGACGATGATCGGCCTGTCGCTTGCGGTATTCGGAATCTTGCACGCCCTCGCTCAAGCCTTCGTC
ACTGGTCCCGCCACCAAACGTTTCGGCGAGAAGCAGGCCATTATCGCCGGCATGGCGGCCCCACGGGTGC
GCATGATCGTGCTCCTGTCGTTGAGGACCCGGCTAGGCTGGCGGGGTTGCCTTACTGGTTAGCAGAATGA
ATCACCGATACGCGAGCGAACGTGAAGCGACTGCTGCTGCAAAACGTCTGCGACCTGAGCAACAACATGA
ATGGTCTTCGGTTTCCGTGTTTCGTAAAGTCTGGAAACGCGGAAGTCAGCGCCCTGCACCATTATGTTCC
GGATCTGCATCGCAGGATGCTGCTGGCTACCCTGTGGAACACCTACATCTGTATTAACGAAGCGCTGGCA
TTGACCCTGAGTGATTTTTCTCTGGTCCCGCCGCATCCATACCGCCAGTTGTTTACCCTCACAACGTTCC
AGTAACCGGGCATGTTCATCATCAGTAACCCGTATCGTGAGCATCCTCTCTCGTTTCATCGGTATCATTA
CCCCCATGAACAGAAATCCCCCTTACACGGAGGCATCAGTGACCAAACAGGAAAAAACCGCCCTTAACAT
GGCCCGCTTTATCAGAAGCCAGACATTAACGCTTCTGGAGAAACTCAACGAGCTGGACGCGGATGAACAG
GCAGACATCTGTGAATCGCTTCACGACCACGCTGATGAGCTTTACCGCAGCTGCCTCGCGCGTTTCGGTG
ATGACGGTGAAAACCTCTGACACATGCAGCTCCCGGAGACGGTCACAGCTTGTCTGTAAGCGGATGCCGG
GAGCAGACAAGCCCGTCAGGGCGCGTCAGCGGGTGTTGGCGGGTGTCGGGGCGCAGCCATGACCCAGTCA
CGTAGCGATAGCGGAGTGTATACTGGCTTAACTATGCGGCATCAGAGCAGATTGTACTGAGAGTGCACCA
TTGCGGTGTGAAATACCGCACAGATGCGTAAGGAGAAAATACCGCATCAGGCGCTCTTCCGCTTCCTCGC
TCACTGACTCGCTGCGCTCGGTCGTTCGGCTGCGGCGAGCGGTATCAGCTCACTCAAAGGCGGTAATACG
GTTATCCACAGAATCAGGGGATAACGCAGGAAAGAACATGTGAGCAAAAGGCCAGCAAAAGGCCAGGAAC
CGTAAAAAGGCCGCGTTGCTGGCGTTTTTCCATAGGCTCCGCCCCCCTGACGAGCATCACAAAAATCGAC
GCTCAAGTCAGAGGTGGCGAAACCCGACAGGACTATAAAGATACCAGGCGTTTCCCCCTGGAAGCTCCCT
CGTGCGCTCTCCTGTTCCGACCCTGCCGCTTACCGGATACCTGTCCGCCTTTCTCCCTTCGGGAAGCGTG
GCGCTTTCTCATAGCTCACGCTGTAGGTATCTCAGTTCGGTGTAGGTCGTTCGCTCCAAGCTGGGCTGTG
TGCACGAACCCCCCGTTCAGCCCGACCGCTGCGCCTTATCCGGTAACTATCGTCTTGAGTCCAACCCGGT
AAGACACGACTTATCGCCACTGGCAGCAGCCACTGGTAACAGGATTAGCAGAGCGAGGTATGTAGGCGGT
GCTACAGAGTTCTTGAAGTGGTGGCCTAACTACGGCTACACTAGAAGGACAGTATTTGGTATCTGCGCTC
TGCTGAAGCCAGTTACCTTCGGAAAAAGAGTTGGTAGCTCTTGATCCGGCAAACAAACCACCGCTGGTAG
CGGTGGTTTTTTTGTTTGCAAGCAGCAGATTACGCGCAGAAAAAAAGGATCTCAAGAAGATCCTTTGATC
TTTTCTACGGGGTCTGACGCTCAGTGGAACGAAAACTCACGTTAAGGGATTTTGGTCATGAACAATAAAA
CTGTCTGCTTACATAAACAGTAATACAAGGGGTGTTATGAGCCATATTCAACGGGAAACGTCTTGCTCTA
GGCCGCGATTAAATTCCAACATGGATGCTGATTTATATGGGTATAAATGGGCTCGCGATAATGTCGGGCA
ATCAGGTGCGACAATCTATCGATTGTATGGGAAGCCCGATGCGCCAGAGTTGTTTCTGAAACATGGCAAA
GGTAGCGTTGCCAATGATGTTACAGATGAGATGGTCAGACTAAACTGGCTGACGGAATTTATGCCTCTTC
CGACCATCAAGCATTTTATCCGTACTCCTGATGATGCATGGTTACTCACCACTGCGATCCCCGGGAAAAC
AGCATTCCAGGTATTAGAAGAATATCCTGATTCAGGTGAAAATATTGTTGATGCGCTGGCAGTGTTCCTG
CGCCGGTTGCATTCGATTCCTGTTTGTAATTGTCCTTTTAACAGCGATCGCGTATTTCGTCTCGCTCAGG
CGCAATCACGAATGAATAACGGTTTGGTTGATGCGAGTGATTTTGATGACGAGCGTAATGGCTGGCCTGT
TGAACAAGTCTGGAAAGAAATGCATAAACTTTTGCCATTCTCACCGGATTCAGTCGTCACTCATGGTGAT
TTCTCACTTGATAACCTTATTTTTGACGAGGGGAAATTAATAGGTTGTATTGATGTTGGACGAGTCGGAA
TCGCAGACCGATACCAGGATCTTGCCATCCTATGGAACTGCCTCGGTGAGTTTTCTCCTTCATTACAGAA
ACGGCTTTTTCAAAAATATGGTATTGATAATCCTGATATGAATAAATTGCAGTTTCATTTGATGCTCGAT
GAGTTTTTCTAAGAATTAATTCATGAGCGGATACATATTTGAATGTATTTAGAAAAATAAACAAATAGGG
GTTCCGCGCACATTTCCCCGAAAAGTGCCACCTAAATTGTAAGCGTTAATATTTTGTTAAAATTCGCGTT
AAATTTTTGTTAAATCAGCTCATTTTTTAACCAATAGGCCGAAATCGGCAAAATCCCTTATAAATCAAAA
GAATAGACCGAGATAGGGT
[37 nt withheld, positions 8420-8456]
AAAGAACGTGGACTCCAACGTCAAAGG
[49 nt withheld, positions 8484-8532]
T
[91 nt withheld, positions 8534-8624]
G
[124 nt withheld, positions 8626-8749]
CCCATTCGCCA
