>Addgene plasmid #242092 | PpPchE | depositor partial sequence | sequence record 477450 | PpPchE sequence 3471 bps
CATATGACAGATAATCCCGCTCTAGCAAGGGCGCACCCGGCGCACGCGGGTCTGAGCCATTCTCCGCAAG
GCCTATGCGAAGGGATCGCAAGGCTGTTGGGTTACAGCGCGGAGGATCTCGAACCGCAAGCTTCACTGAT
CGAGCAAGGCCTGGACAGCGTCTCCATCATGCGTCTTCCCGCACTGCTGGCAGCGGAAGGCGTCGCTCTC
TCGTTCGCGGAGCTGATTCAACAACCGACCCTGGACGCTTGGTGGGCGCTGATTGAGGCCAGACGCGGCC
TAGCGGCACCGCGGCTACAGGCGGTGGCGAGCGCGCCCGCGGACTCGGACTTCAGCCTGACCCCGTTGCA
GCAGGCGTACTGGTTCGGTCGTGATCCGGGAATGCCGCTGGGTGGCGTCGGTTGTCATCTTTATCAGGAA
CTGGACGGCCACGGTTTGGAGCCTCAGCGGCTGGAACAGGCCCTGCGTAGATTATGCCAACGCCACCCGA
TGCTGCGTGCCTGCTTTATCAGCGATACCTGCCAGCGTATTCTGCCGCAGAGCCCTTGGCCGGGCTTGAC
CGTTCATGATTTGCGCCAAGCCTCTTGTGTTGGCGCGGCGGAAGCGCTCGAGCAGATTCGTGAAAATCTG
TCTCACCGTTCATTGGAGGTTTCACGTGGCCAGGTTTTTGACGTGCAGCTGAGCCTCTTGCCGGAAGGTC
GTAGCCGTCTGCACCTGAACATCGACTTGCTGGTTGCCGACGTTCTGTCCATCGGTATCCTGCTGCGGGA
CCTGGCACTGATACACGCCGGTCAAGAGCACAGTCTGCCGGCGCTGGACTGGAACTTCGCGGACTACCTG
CGTGCGGAGCAGGCCGCGAGAGCGCCACTATTGGCCGCCGCGCGCGACTACTGGCTGGAGCGTCTTGAGG
AACTGCCGGACGGTCCGCAACTGCCTCTGGCACAAGAACCGCAGAACGCCGGCACCGCGCGCTTTCGTCG
TCTGGCAATGCGTCTGGACCAGGGCCAGTTGCAAGCTCTGGAGCAACGTGCTCGTCAGCACGGCTTAACC
CTCGCGAGCGTTCTTGCGTGTGCGTACGCGCAGGTGCTGGGCCGTTGGTCTGCGAGTCAGCATTTTCTGT
TGAACGTGCCGTTATTTAACCGTCAAGAGCTCCACCCGTGTGTTCCACATCTGCTGGCTGACTTCAGCAA
CCTGGTGCTGCTGGAAGTTGATCAAAGGCAACCGGCTCCGTTTTCCCAGCAGGCGCTGGCGCTACAGGCA
CAACTTCACCGTGATATCGCCCATAGTGCTTGGCCAGGCGTCGAAGTTCTGCGCGAGCGCGCTCGCCTCC
GCCAAGGCGGTGGTCAAGGTGCGCCGGTGGTATTCGCCTGCAATCTGGGCCCGGCGTTTGTGGATGCTAC
GTGCCGTGAACAGCTGGGCGAGCCGGGTTGGGCATTAAGCCAGACCCCGCAAGTTTGGTTGGATCATCAA
TCTTACCCGCTGGCGGACGGTCTACTGCTGAACTGGGATGCAGTGGACGCTCTGTTTCCGGAAGGTCTGC
TGGATGAAATGTTCGACGCATACCGTGCGTTACTTTTATGGCTGTGCGCAAATGATTGGCAGCAAGTGGC
ACCGCTGCCGTTGCCAGCCGCGCAGCAGCAACGTCGTCAGCAGGTGAACGCCACTGCGCACGCCACGCCA
GCCCAGCTGCTTCATCAGGGTTTTTTCCAGCAGGCTCGTTTGAACCCGGAGGCGGTGGCGTTAATCTGCG
AGCAGGGTTCCCTCAGCTACGCAGAGCTGGCACGTCAGGCTCTGCAGCTGGCGGGCGCGCTCGGTGAATG
GGGTGTGCAGCCGGGTGATGCGGTGGCGATTACTCTGCCGAAAGGTCGTGACCAAGTGGTGGCGGTGCTG
GGCACCCTGGCGGCGGGCGCTGTGTATGTACCTGTTGGAATTGAACAACCGCCTGCGCGCCGTGACATGA
TTTATCAGCGTGCAGGTGCACGTGTTGTCATTACCGATCAAGCGCACCGTGAAGGTGGCATCTGGCTGGC
AGAGCTCCGAGTAGTTACCCTGGCACAGGCTCTGGTGGCTCCGGCGCTCGGCCAGCCGCTGGAAATGGCA
GCAGATGCTCTGGCCTACGTTATTTTCACCAGCGGCACGACCGGTGAACCGAAGGGTGTAGAACTGTCGC
ATCAAGCTGCGATGAATACCATTACGGCTATTAACCGCCGCTATCAAGTCTCGGCGGAAGATCGTGTCCT
GGGCGTTTCCGCGTTGGACTTCGATCTCAGCGTCTATGATCTGTTCGGCTTGCTGTCCGTGGGAGGTGCA
CTCGTTCTGCCGGCAGACGGCCTGCGCAAAGAACCGCGTGAGTGGTTGAGACTCATCCGTGAGCAGCGAG
TGAGCGTCTGGAATAGCGTGCCGGCGCTGCTGGACATGCTGACCCTGCAGGTGCGTGATGATGGTGGTCT
CGGGGCGCTGCGCCTAGCTATGGTTAGCGGAGACTGGGTGGGCCTGGACCTGCCACGCAGACTGGAGCGC
GCGGCGGGGCACCGTGTTCCGTTCGTTGCCCTCGGCGGCGCAACAGAAGCCGCGATCTGGAGCAACTATC
AGGATGTGGCCCAGGTTCCGGGCCATTGGCGTAGCATCCCGTACGGTAGGCCGCTGGACAATCAATGCTT
CCGTGTTGTTGATTCCCAAGGTCGTGACTGTCCGGACTGGGTTCCGGGCGAGCTATGGATTGGTGGTGCG
GGTGTCGCCGCTGGTTATCGTGGACTTCCGACCCTGAGCGCGCAACGTTTTGTTGAGCACGAAGGTAGAC
GTTGGTATCGTACCGGCGATCAAGGCCGTTACTGGGCAGACGCTAGCTTGGAGTTCCTGGGTCGCCTGGA
CCACCAGGTGAAGGTTCGTGGCTTCCGCATTGAGCTGGCTGAGATCGACGTTGCGTTAGAACGTCATCCG
GCCATCGATCGTGCTTTGTCTCTGGTTCTGCCGGGTAGCGAAGCCCAGTTGGCTGCCGTCCTGTTGGCGC
GCGAGCCGCTGCCAGAGCCGCAAGCCTTGCGACAATGGCTCGGTCAGTGGCTGCCGGAACACATGTTACC
GGATTTATGGCTGTCACTGCCGGAGCTGCCGTTGAGCACCAATGGTAAGGTGGATCGCGCCGCCCTTCTG
TGGCTCCTGCAAGAGCAACGTCGTGGTATTCAGCCGCAAAGCGCGGAGCCGCCGCAAGGTGAGTGGGAAG
AGGCAGTTGCGGCGCTGTGGCAGGAATTGTTGGAGGTGCCACAGGTCGGTAGACACCAGGGCTTCTTTGC
GTTGGGTGGAAACAGCCTTTTAGCCGCTCGCTTAATTGAGCGCATCGCACGCCAGTTTCAGCTGGAATTG
TCGCTGAAAGATTTTTTCAACGCCGCGACGGTTGCTCTCCAGGGTCAGCTGTTGGCTTCCCGTCGCGAGC
AACGTCCGGTGAATCAGAACGCTATGGTTGAAGGTGTACTG
